>Addgene plasmid #154726 | pEPYC1CB0479 | depositor full sequence | sequence record 299660 | pEPYC1CB0479 sequence 7171 bps
GCAATTGTCTTCTGCACGAAGTGGTTTAAACTATCAGTGTTTGACAGGATATATTGGCGGGTAAACCTAA
GAGAAAAGAGCGTTTATTAGAATAATCGGATATTTAAAAGGGCGTGAAAAGGTTTATCCGTTCGTCCATT
TGTATGTGCATGCCAACCACAGGGTTCCCCAGATCAGGCGCTGGCTGCTGAACCCCCAGCCGGAACTGAC
CCCACAAGGCCCTAGCGTTTGCAATGCACCAGGTCATCATTGACCCAGGCGTGTTCCACCAGGCCGCTGC
CTCGCAACTCTTCGCAGGCTTCGCCGACCTGCTCGCGCCACTTCTTCACGCGGGTGGAATCCGATCCGCA
CATGAGGCGGAAGGTTTCCAGCTTGAGCGGGTACGGCTCCCGGTGCGAGCTGAAATAGTCGAACATCCGT
CGGGCCGTCGGCGACAGCTTGCGGTACTTCTCCCATATGAATTTCGTGTAGTGGTCGCCAGCAAACAGCA
CGACGATTTCCTCGTCGATCAGGACCTGGCAACGGGACGTTTTCTTGCCACGGTCCAGGACGCGGAAGCG
GTGCAGCAGCGACACCGATTCCAGGTGCCCAACGCGGTCGGACGTGAAGCCCATCGCCGTCGCCTGTAGG
CGCGACAGGCATTCCTCGGCCTTCGTGTAATACCGGCCATTGATCGACCAGCCCAGGTCCTGGCAAAGCT
CGTAGAACGTGAAGGTGATCGGCTCGCCGATAGGGGTGCGCTTCGCGTACTCCAACACCTGCTGCCACAC
CAGTTCGTCATCGTCGGCCCGCAGCTCGACGCCGGTGTAGGTGATCTTCACGTCCTTGTTGACGTGGAAA
ATGACCTTGTTTTGCAGCGCCTCGCGCGGGATTTTCTTGTTGCGCGTGGTGAACAGGGCAGAGCGGGCCG
TGTCGTTTGGCATCGCTCGCATCGTGTCCGGCCACGGCGCAATATCGAACAAGGAAAGCTGCATTTCCTT
GATCTGCTGCTTCGTGTGTTTCAGCAACGCGGCCTGCTTGGCCTCGCTGACCTGTTTTGCCAGGTCCTCG
CCGGCGGTTTTTCGCTTCTTGGTCGTCATAGTTCCTCGCGTGTCGATGGTCATCGACTTCGCCAAACCTG
CCGCCTCCTGTTCAAGACGACGCGAACGCTCCACGGCGGCCGATGGCGCGGGCAGGGCAGGGGGAGCCAG
TTGCACGCTGTCGCGCTCGATCTTGGCCGTAGCTTGCTGGACCATCGAGCCGACGGACTGGAAGGTTTCG
CGGGGCGCACGCATGACGGTGCGGCTTGCGATGGTTTCGGCATCCTCGGCGGAAAACCCCGCGTCGATCA
GTTCTTGCCTGTATGCCTTCCGGTCAAACGTCCGATTCATTCACCCTCCTTGCGGGATTGCCCCGACTCA
CGCCGGGGCAATGTGCCCTTATTCCTGATTTGACCCGCCTGGTGCCTTGGTGTCCAGATAATCCACCTTA
TCGGCAATGAAGTCGGTCCCGTAGACCGTCTGGCCGTCCTTCTCGTACTTGGTATTCCGAATCTTGCCCT
GCACGAATACCAGCGACCCCTTGCCCAAATACTTGCCGTGGGCCTCGGCCTGAGAGCCAAAACACTTGAT
GCGGAAGAAGTCGGTGCGCTCCTGCTTGTCGCCGGCATCGTTGCGCCACATCTAGGATCTGCCAGGAACC
GTAAAAAGGCCGCGTTGCTGGCGTTTTTCCATAGGCTCCGCCCCCCTGACGAGCATCACAAAAATCGACG
CTCAAGTCAGAGGTGGCGAAACCCGACAGGACTATAAAGATACCAGGCGTTTCCCCCTGGAAGCTCCCTC
GTGCGCTCTCCTGTTCCGACCCTGCCGCTTACCGGATACCTGTCCGCCTTTCTCCCTTCGGGAAGCGTGG
CGCTTTCTCATAGCTCACGCTGTAGGTATCTCAGTTCGGTGTAGGTCGTTCGCTCCAAGCTGGGCTGTGT
GCACGAACCCCCCGTTCAGCCCGACCGCTGCGCCTTATCCGGTAACTATCGTCTTGAGTCCAACCCGGTA
AGACACGACTTATCGCCACTGGCAGCAGCCACTGGTAACAGGATTAGCAGAGCGAGGTATGTAGGCGGTG
CTACAGAGTTCTTGAAGTGGTGGCCTAACTACGGCTACACTAGAAGAACAGTATTTGGTATCTGCGCTCT
GCTGAAGCCAGTTACCTTCGGAAAAAGAGTTGGTAGCTCTTGATCCGGCAAACAAACCACCGCTGGTAGC
GGTGGTTTTTTTGTTTGCAAGCAGCAGATTACGCGCAGAAAAAAAGGATCTCAAGAAGATCCTTTGATCT
TTTCTACGGGGTCTGACGCTCAGTGGAACGAAAACTCACGTTAAGGGATTTTGGTCATGAGATTATCAAA
AAGGATCTTCACCTAGATCCTTTTAAATTAAAAATGAAGTTTTAAATCAATCTAAAGTATATATGAGTAA
ACTTGGTCTGACAGTTACCAATGCTTAATCAGTGAGGCACCTATCTCAGCGATCTGTCTATTTCGTTCAT
CCATAGTTGCCTGACTCCCCGTCGTGTAGATAACTACGATACGGGAGGGCTTACCATCTGGCCCCAGTGC
TGCAATGATACCGCGAGAACCACGCTCACCGGCTCCAGATTTATCAGCAATAAACCAGCCAGCCGGAAGG
GCCGAGCGCAGAAGTGGTCCTGCAACTTTATCCGCCTCCATCCAGTCTATTAATTGTTGCCGGGAAGCTA
GAGTAAGTAGTTCGCCAGTTAATAGTTTGCGCAACGTTGTTGCCATTGCTACAGGCATCGTGGTGTCACG
CTCGTCGTTTGGTATGGCTTCATTCAGCTCCGGTTCCCAACGATCAAGGCGAGTTACATGATCCCCCATG
TTGTGCAAAAAAGCGGTTAGCTCCTTCGGTCCTCCGATCGTTGTCAGAAGTAAGTTGGCCGCAGTGTTAT
CACTCATGGTTATGGCAGCACTGCATAATTCTCTTACTGTCATGCCATCCGTAAGATGCTTTTCTGTGAC
TGGTGAGTACTCAACCAAGTCATTCTGAGAATAGTGTATGCGGCGACCGAGTTGCTCTTGCCCGGCGTCA
ATACGGGATAATACCGCGCCACATAGCAGAACTTTAAAAGTGCTCATCATTGGAAAACGTTCTTCGGGGC
GAAAACTCTCAAGGATCTTACCGCTGTTGAGATCCAGTTCGATGTAACCCACTCGTGCACCCAACTGATC
TTCAGCATCTTTTACTTTCACCAGCGTTTCTGGGTGAGCAAAAACAGGAAGGCAAAATGCCGCAAAAAAG
GGAATAAGGGCGACACGGAAATGTTGAATACTCATACTCTTCCTTTTTCAATATTATTGAAGCATTTATC
AAGGTTATTGTCTCATGAGCGGATACATATTTGAATGTATTTAGAAAAATAAACAAATAGGGGTTCCGCG
CACGAATTGGCCAGCGCTGCCATTTTTGGGGTGAGGCCGTTCGCGGCCGAGGGGCGCAGCCCCTGGGGGG
ATGGGAGGCCCGCGTTAGCGGGCCGGGAGGGTTCGAGAAGGGGGGGCACCCCCCTTCGGCGTGCGCGGTC
ACGCGCACAGGGCGCAGCCCTGGTTAAAAACAAGGTTTATAAATATTGGTTTAAAAGCAGGTTAAAAGAC
AGGTTAGCGGTGGCCGAAAAACGGGCGGAAACCCTTGCAAATGCTGGATTTTCTGCCTGTGGACAGCCCC
TCAAATGTCAATAGGTGCGCCCCTCATCTGTCAGCACTCTGCCCCTCAAGTGTCAAGGATCGCGCCCCTC
ATCTGTCAGTAGTCGCGCCCCTCAAGTGTCAATACCGCAGGGCACTTATCCCCAGGCTTGTCCACATCAT
CTGTGGGAAACTCGCGTAAAATCAGGCGTTTTCGCCGATTTGCGAGGCTGGCCAGCTCCACGTCGCCGGC
CGAAATCGAGCCTGCCCCTCATCTGTCAACGCCGCGCCGGGTGAGTCGGCCCCTCAAGTGTCAACGTCCG
CCCCTCATCTGTCAGTGAGGGCCAAGTTTTCCGCGAGGTATCCACAACGCCGGCGGCCGCGGTGTCTCGC
ACACGGCTTCGACGGCGTTTCTGGCGCGTTTGCAGGGCCATAGACGGCCGCCAGCCCAGCGGCGAGGGCA
ACCAGCCCGGTGAGCGTCGCAAAGGAGATCCTGATCTGACTGATGGGCTGCCTGTATCGAGTGGTGATTT
TGTGCCGAGCTGCCGGTCGGGGAGCTGTTGGCTGGCTGGTGGCAGGATATATTGTGGTGTAAACAAATTG
ACGCTTAGACAACTTAATAACACATTGCGGACGTTTTTAATGTACTGGGGTGGATGCAGTGGGCCCCACT
CTGTGAAGACAATGCCGAATTCGGATCCGGAGGGAGGCGTGTCGTTTTAGTGAGGATTGCGATAAAGGAA
AGGCATGAAGATAAGATAATAATGTTGAAGATAAGACTGCTAGGAGGACCTGACGTAAGGGATGACGCAC
AGGAAAGATTGATGAAAAGTCAAAAACAAAAATCAATTATGTAATCCTTACCGCTATGGGTAAGATTACC
TCACATGTAGGCTATCTTTTCAACAAGGCTCACTGCTATATAAGGTTTTGCTATTCATTGAAAGCAGTAG
TGACTGATTTGTATATATACTGTATTTTTACAACAATTACCAACAACAACAAACAACAAACAACATTACA
ATTACTATTTACAATTACAATGGAGGACGCCAAAAACATAAAGAAAGGCCCGGCGCCATTCTATCCGCTG
GAAGATGGAACCGCTGGAGAGCAACTGCATAAGGCTATGAAGAGATACGCCCTGGTTCCTGGAACAATTG
CTTTTACAGATGCACATATCGAGGTGGACATCACTTACGCTGAGTACTTCGAAATGTCCGTTCGGTTGGC
AGAAGCTATGAAACGATATGGGCTGAATACAAATCACAGAATCGTCGTATGCAGTGAAAACTCTCTTCAA
TTCTTTATGCCGGTGTTGGGCGCGTTATTTATCGGAGTTGCAGTTGCGCCCGCGAACGACATTTATAATG
AACGTGAATTGCTCAACAGTATGGGCATTTCGCAGCCTACCGTGGTGTTCGTTTCCAAAAAGGGGTTGCA
AAAAATTTTGAACGTGCAAAAAAAGCTCCCAATCATCCAAAAAATTATTATCATGGATTCTAAAACGGAT
TACCAGGGATTTCAGTCGATGTACACGTTCGTCACATCTCATCTACCTCCCGGTTTTAATGAATACGATT
TTGTGCCAGAGTCCTTCGATAGGGACAAGACAATTGCACTGATCATGAACTCCTCTGGATCTACTGGTCT
GCCTAAAGGTGTCGCTCTGCCTCATAGAACTGCCTGCGTGAGATTCTCGCATGCCAGAGATCCTATTTTT
GGCAATCAAATCATTCCGGATACTGCGATTTTAAGTGTTGTTCCATTCCATCACGGTTTTGGAATGTTTA
CTACACTCGGATATTTGATATGTGGATTTCGAGTCGTCTTAATGTATAGATTTGAAGAAGAACTGTTTCT
GAGGAGCCTTCAGGATTACAAGATTCAAAGTGCGCTGCTGGTGCCAACCCTATTCTCCTTCTTCGCCAAA
AGCACTCTGATTGACAAATACGATTTATCTAATTTACACGAAATTGCTTCTGGTGGCGCTCCCCTCTCTA
AGGAAGTCGGGGAAGCGGTTGCCAAGAGGTTCCATCTGCCAGGTATCAGGCAAGGATATGGGCTCACTGA
GACTACATCAGCTATTCTGATTACACCCGAGGGGGATGATAAACCGGGCGCGGTCGGTAAAGTTGTTCCA
TTTTTTGAAGCGAAGGTTGTGGATCTGGATACCGGGAAAACGCTGGGCGTTAATCAAAGAGGCGAACTGT
GTGTGAGAGGTCCTATGATTATGTCCGGTTATGTAAACAATCCGGAAGCGACCAACGCCTTGATTGACAA
GGATGGATGGCTACATTCTGGAGACATAGCTTACTGGGACGAGGACGAACACTTCTTCATCGTTGACCGC
CTGAAGTCTCTGATTAAGTACAAAGGCTATCAGGTGGCTCCCGCTGAATTGGAATCCATCTTGCTCCAAC
ACCCCAACATCTTCGACGCAGGTGTCGCAGGTCTGCCCGACGATGACGCCGGTGAACTTCCCGCCGCCGT
TGTTGTTTTGGAGCACGGAAAGACGATGACGGAAAAAGAGATCGTGGATTACGTCGCCAGTCAAGTAACA
ACCGCGAAAAAGTTGCGCGGAGGAGTTGTGTTTGTGGACGAAGTACCGAAAGGTCTTACCGGAAAACTCG
ACGCAAGAAAAATCAGAGAGATCCTCATAAAGGCCAAGAAGGGCGGAAAGATCGCCGTGGGTTCGGATTA
TAAGGACCATGACGGAGACTATAAGGACCATGACCTCGACGCTGCAGCAGCGGATTATAAGGACGATGAC
GATAAGTGAGCTTGTCCTGCTTTAATGAGATATGCGAGAAGCCTATGATCGCATGATATTTGCTTTCAAT
TCTGTTGTGCACGTTGTAAAAAACCTGAGCATGTGTAGCTCAGATCCTTACCGCCGGTTTCGGTTCATTC
TAATGAATATATCACCCGTTACTATCGTATTTTTATGAATAATATTCTCCGTTCAATTTACTGATTGTAC
CCTACTACTTATATGTACAATATTAAAATGAAAACAATATATTGTGCTGAATAGGTTTATAGCGACATCT
ATGATAGAGCGCCACAATAACAAACAATTGCGTTTTATTATTACAAATCCAATTTTAAAAAAAGCGGCAG
AACCGGTCAAACCTAAAAGACTGATTACATAAATCTTATTCAAATTTCAAAAGTGCCCCAGGGGCTAGTA
TCTACGACACACCGAGCGGCGAACTAATAACGCTCACTGAAGGGAACTCCGGTTCCCCGCCGGCGCGCAT
GGGTGAGATTCCTTGAAGTTGAGTATTGGCCGTCCGCTCTACCGAAAGTTACGGGCACCATTCAACCCGG
TCCAGCACGGCGGCCGGGTAACCGACTTGCTGCCCCGAGAATTATGCAGCATTTTTTTGGTGTATGTGGG
CCCCAAATGAAGTGCAGGTCAAACCTTGACAGTGACGACAAATCGTTGGGCGGGTCCAGGGCGAATTTTG
CGACAACATGTCGAGGCTCAGCAGGACCGCT
Features (pLannotate 1.2.2; 13 found; start..end, strand, type, name):
     42..66      +  misc_feature   RB T-DNA repeat: right border repeat from nopaline C58 T-DNA
    178..198     -  CDS            TetR (fragment): tetracycline resistance regulatory protein; tetR
    225..1370    -  CDS            trfA: TRFA_ECOLX - Experimental evidence at protein level: Swiss-Prot protein existence level 1. Also involved in plasmid copy number control, promoting intermolecular coupling of protein bound iterons at oriV, which inhibits replication initiation. From Escherichia coli.
   1706..2294    -  rep_origin     ori: high-copy-number ColE1/pMB1/pBR322/pUC origin of replication
   2465..3325    -  CDS            AmpR: β-lactamase; bla; confers resistance to ampicillin, carbenicillin, and related antibiotics
   3326..3430    -  promoter       AmpR promoter: bla
   3517..4148    -  rep_origin     oriV: incP origin of replication
   4240..4264    +  misc_feature   LB T-DNA repeat: left border repeat from nopaline C58 T-DNA
   4396..4414    +  promoter       CaMV 35S promoter (fragment): strong constitutive promoter from cauliflower mosaic virus
   4460..4481    +  promoter       CaMV 35S promoter (fragment): strong constitutive promoter from cauliflower mosaic virus
   4653..4708    +  misc_feature   TMV Ω: translational enhancer from the tobacco mosaic virus 5'-leader sequence (Gallie et al., 1988)
   4710..6359    +  CDS            luciferase: firefly luciferase; luc+; enhanced luc+ version of the luciferase gene
   6457..7164    +  terminator     OCS terminator: octopine synthase terminator
