[The description below was written by a language model from this plasmid's Addgene catalogue record and pLannotate feature annotations shown in this document.]
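Description:
pEPYC1CB0479 is a MoClo (Golden Gate) Level 1 plant reporter plasmid built in the pICH47732 acceptor backbone, a binary-type vector of 7,171 bp. The backbone carries two replication systems: a high-copy ColE1/pUC-type origin for propagation in E. coli, and the broad-host-range incP oriV together with the trfA replication initiator gene, which permits maintenance in Agrobacterium. Selection is by ampicillin through β-lactamase expressed from its own promoter. Nopaline-type left and right T-DNA border repeats flank the cargo, so the cassette lies within a transferable T-DNA region. A short TetR fragment annotated near trfA appears to be a backbone remnant rather than a functional gene.

The payload is a single synthetic transcription unit, assembled by BsaI cloning (both sites destroyed in the process), with the recorded structure MinSyn_111::TMV::LucF::Flag::ocsT. MinSyn_111 is a synthetic promoter; the feature table identifies only two very short matches to the CaMV 35S promoter in this region, suggesting that it shares small sequence elements with 35S, but the record does not describe its composition. Downstream, the tobacco mosaic virus Ω leader acts as a translational enhancer ahead of the firefly luciferase (luc+) coding sequence. According to the insert name, luciferase carries a C-terminal Flag tag, although this tag is not separately annotated. The octopine synthase terminator ends the transcript.

The plasmid serves as a luciferase reporter for measuring the activity of the MinSyn_111 promoter in plant cells, as part of work on the rational design of minimal synthetic plant promoters. As a Level 1 module, it can also be combined with other transcription units in higher-level MoClo assemblies.
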