Addgene plasmid #154726: pEPYC1CB0479
Purpose: MoClo Level 1 luciferase reporter
Depositing lab: Nicola Patron. Depositing organization: Earlham Institute. Publication: Rational design of minimal synthetic promoters for plants. Cai YM, Kallam K, Tidd H, Gendarini G, Salzman A, Patron NJ. Nucleic Acids Res. 2020 Aug 28. pii: 5897334. doi: 10.1093/nar/gkaa682. PubMed 32856047.
Backbone
  Vector backbone: pICH47732
  Vector type: Synthetic Biology
Growth in bacteria
  Bacterial resistance: Ampicillin, 100 μg/mL
  Growth temperature: 37°C
  Growth strain: NEB Stable
  Copy number: High Copy
Gene/Insert
  Gene/Insert name: MinSyn_111 Firefly luciferase expression cassette [MinSyn_111::TMV::LucF::Flag::ocsT]
  Species: Synthetic
  Cloning method: Restriction Enzyme; 5′ cloning site BsaI (destroyed during cloning); 3′ cloning site BsaI (destroyed during cloning)
Terms and licenses: Academic/Nonprofit Terms; Industry Terms: Not Available to Industry
Depositor comments: Please visit https://www.biorxiv.org/content/10.1101/2020.05.14.095406v1 for bioRxiv preprint.
How to cite: pEPYC1CB0479 was a gift from Nicola Patron (Addgene plasmid # 154726 ; http://n2t.net/addgene:154726 ; RRID:Addgene_154726)
